>Addgene plasmid #180008 | pUFlip-floxed2A-mRFP-; HE1A:BFP -1 | addgene full sequence | sequence record 353851 | Addgene NGS Result
CGGGTTTCGCCACCTCTGACTTGAGCGTCGATTTTTGTGATGCTCGTCAGGGGGGCGGAGCCTATGGAAA
AACGCCAGCAACGCGGCCTTTTTACGGTTCCTGGCCTTTTGCTGGCCTTTTGCTCACATGTTCTTTCCTG
CGTTATCCCCTGATTCTGTGGATAACCGTATTACCGCCTTTGAGTGAGCTGATACCGCTCGCCGCAGCCG
AACGACCGAGCGCAGCGAGTCAGTGAGCGAGGAAGCGGAACAGATTTAAATGGTACCGAGCAGAGGTGTA
AAAAGTACTCAAAAATTTTACTCAAGTGAAAGTACAAGTACTTAGGGAAAATTTTACTCAATTAAAAGTA
AAAGTATCTGGCTAGAATCTTACTTGAGTAAAAGTAAAAAAGTACTCCATTAAAATTGTACTTGAGTATT
AAGGAAGTAAAAGTAAAAGCAAGAAAGAAAACTAGAGTGGTCTCCCTTTAGTGAGGGTCAATTGATGGGA
GGCGTTCGGGCCACAGCGGACACGCAGGTGCGCAACGCAATTAATGTGAGTTAGCTCACTCATTAGGCAC
CCCAGGCTTTACACTTTATGCTTCCGGCTCGTATGTTGTGTGGAATTGTGAGCGGATAACAATTTCACAC
AGGAAACAGCTATGACCATGATTACGCCAAGCGCGCAATTAACCCTCACTAAAGGGAACAAAAGCTGGAG
GACCTCGAGGGGGGGCCCGGTACCCAATTCGCCCTATAGTGAGTCGTATTACGCGCGCTCACTGGCCGTC
GTTTTACAACGTCGTGACTGGGAAAACCCTGGCGTTACCCAACTTAATCGCCTTGCAGCACATCCCCCTT
TCGCCAGCTGGCGTAATAGCGAAGAGGCCCGCACCGATCGCCCTTCCCAACAGTTGCGCAGCCTGAATGG
CGAATGGACCTGCCACACTTCCGGCCGCATAACTTTAAATAATGCCAATTATTTAAAGTTACTATCATAA
CTTCGTATAGCATACATTATACGAAGTTATCACCATAACTTCGTATAGGATACTTTATACGAAGTTATCC
TAGGCTTACCACCCACTAGCGGTCAGACTGCAGATTGCAGCACGAAACAGGAAGCTGACTCCACATGGTC
ACATGCTCACTGAAGTGTTGACTTCCCTGACAGCTGTGCACTTTCTAAACCGGTTTTCTCATTCATTTAC
AGTTGCCACGAACTTCTCTCTGTTAAAGCAAGCAGGAGACGTGGAAGAAAACCCCGGTCCTGCCTCCTCC
GAGGACGTCATCAAGGAGTTCATGCGCTTCAAGGTGCGCATGGAGGGCTCCGTGAACGGCCACGAGTTCG
AGATCGAGGGCGAGGGCGAGGGCCGCCCCTACGAGGGCACCCAGACCGCCAAGCTGAAGGTGACCAAGGG
CGGCCCCCTGCCCTTCGCCTGGGACATCCTGTCCCCTCAGTTCCAGTACGGCTCCAAGGCCTACGTGAAG
CACCCCGCCGACATCCCCGACTACTTGAAGCTGTCCTTCCCCGAGGGCTTCAAGTGGGAGCGCGTGATGA
ACTTCGAGGACGGCGGCGTGGTGACCGTGACCCAGGACTCCTCCCTGCAGGACGGCGAGTTCATCTACAA
GGTGAAGCTGCGCGGCACCAACTTCCCCTCCGACGGCCCCGTAATGCAGAAGAAGACCATGGGCTGGGAG
GCCTCCACCGAGCGGATGTACCCCGAGGACGGCGCCCTGAAGGGCGAGATCAAGATGAGGCTGAAGCTGA
AGGACGGCGGCCACTACGACGCCGAGGTCAAGACCACCTACATGGCCAAGAAGCCCGTGCAGCTGCCCGG
CGCCTACAAGACCGACATCAAGCTGGACATCACCTCCCACAACGAGGACTACACCATCGTGGAACAGTAC
GAGCGCGCCGAGGGCCGCCACTCCACCGGAGCCTAAGACTAGTAATTAAGTCTCAGCCACCGTTAACTGA
ACATGTCAAAACCTGTGGAGACTGTTGAGATTTGATGTTCTGAAAAGATAAAGCCTATAAATAAAATGTT
GCCCAAATTTCCTGCCTGATGTTTTTCTTTGTCTTTGCTACATGGCTTTGCTGCTCGGATCGGCTCACTC
TGTGTATGCCACGTTCACTTTGTACTCTCCTTCTCACGGTAGGTTTATTATTTTTAGATGTGCAGTTAGT
TTCTGTGAAATAACACACCACACACTGATATTGTCTGTGCATTGACTTGGTGAGTGCACATTGTTTTTGA
TCTTGACATATTTATATTTGATTGATCAGGTGAACTGTGTGAATCTAAAGTGCTCCATACAGATGTTCTG
CATTGAAAATATTCTCATTTTATTAGTGGAAGTGAGTGTATGCCACATCCAATCAATTTCAGCAAACACC
CCAGTATGATTTAATGCAAAAAAATGAAGGTATCAAACACGCATTACTACTTTGCAGTTAAATATTTAAC
ATTTATTCCAACACGAAAAAAAGCAGTAAATAACACTTTGACAAACACGTCAGGACATCTTATTTTTGTC
ACCCTCACAGGCAATTTAGTATAATATATTATATATATATATATATCATATAATAATATTCAGTATAATA
TATATATATATATCATATTATAATATTCAGTATAATATAAAACACAAACACATATATGTATAATATAATA
TAACATTTTTATTTATTGAGATGCCTCTATGGACCGTGTTATAAGAAGTAAAGATCAGGAGAAGTAAACA
TGAAGTGTAATTATGAATACTGATGTTAAATTAAGCTATGATGAGTTTTCACTGTTAATTTACCATCTCA
ATTAAATGTTGATGCCTCCATGACCAAGTTAAGCAGATGAGACTGAGGACAACTGTAGAAGACAAGATGT
TCACTTTGCTGAATATAGCTGGCTTGACAGTTATCTATGACTCTATAAATATATATATATTTTTTTTTTT
ATAAAATGATTTATTTATAACTATATATCCATTTCTCAGACAGGTGCTTCATATCCCTCACTCCCGTAGC
TGTCCATGCTGGATCTGTCCCCGTTGTTTTTAAAAAGCTAAATAAGTTATTAACATGACTGCATCCAGCG
AGCCAAACCTGTCTGGTGTACAGCTACCAGAGAAGCTTGAGATCCTAGTCAAAGCTTTCAACCACTCCAG
GCATAGCTAGAGCCACTGATGCATCTATAGAGCTGAAGTAAAGATAGGGTTGATGCAAATCGATTTAGAA
TTTTCAATGTAGAAAAAACAAAATAAAAAGTCTATTCACTTGATGGATAGATTAGTCAAACAAACATAGA
GTAGGCACTTCCCTTGACTCTGTAAACTTTTGGATTTAACAGATTGTGCACTCCTTTTAGTTAAACACAT
TAGTCCCTGAAAACTAAGACCCTAACCATAATCCCATTGTAGACCCACCTACTCGGGTGAATATAAAGCT
CGCACAGATCATCTCACAGACATCAGACCTTGGCAAAGGAGCATCCTGAACATCTCTACACACTGAGGCA
ACGAATTCACCTCGAGACCATGGCTCCAAAGAAGAAGCGTAAGGTAACCATGAGCGAGCTGATTAAGGAG
AACATGCACATGAAGCTGTACATGGAGGGCACCGTGGACAACCATCACTTCAAGTGCACATCCGAGGGCG
AAGGCAAGCCCTACGAGGGCACCCAGACCATGAGAATCAAGGTGGTCGAGGGCGGCCCTCTCCCCTTCGC
CTTCGACATCCTGGCTACTAGCTTCCTCTACGGCAGCAAGACCTTCATCAACCACACCCAGGGCATCCCC
GACTTCTTCAAGCAGTCCTTCCCTGAGGGCTTCACATGGGAGAGAGTCACCACATACGAAGACGGGGGCG
TGCTGACCGCTACCCAGGACACCAGCCTCCAGGACGGCTGCCTCATCTACAACGTCAAGATCAGAGGGGT
GAACTTCACATCCAACGGCCCTGTGATGCAGAAGAAAACACTCGGCTGGGAGGCCTTCACCGAGACGCTG
TACCCCGCTGACGGCGGCCTGGAAGGCAGAAACGACATGGCCCTGAAGCTCGTGGGCGGGAGCCATCTGA
TCGCAAACATCAAGACCACATATAGATCCAAGAAACCCGCTAAGAACCTCAAGATGCCTGGCGTCTACTA
TGTGGACTACAGACTGGAAAGAATCAAGGAGGCCAACAACGAGACCTACGTCGAGCAGCACGAGGTGGCA
GTGGCCAGATACTGCGACCTCCCTAGCAAACTGGGGCACAAGCTCAATTAAAGCTGACTAATTTATTTAG
CAGTAGATAGCTATATTGTGTGAAGTGGTAACAGTCCGTAGATCTACGGACTGTTACCACTTCACGCCGA
CTCAAACTGCGCAGAGAAACTTCAAACGACAACATTGGCATGGCTTTTGTTATTTTTGGCGCTTGACTCA
GGATCTAAAAACTGGAACGGTGAAGGTGACGGCAATGTTTTTTGGCAAATAAGCATCCCCGAAGTTCTAC
AATGCATCTGAGGACTCCATGTTTTGTTTTCTTTAGTCATTCCAAATGTTTGTTAAATGCATTGTTCCGA
AACTTATTTGCCTCTATGAAGGCTGCCCAGTAATTGGGAGCATACTTAACATTGTAGTATTGTATGTAAA
TTATGTAACAAAACAATGTCTGGGTTTTTGTACTTTTCAGCCTTAAAATCTTGGGTTTATTTTTTTTTCT
TTGTTCCAAAAAAACGAAGCTTTACCATTCAAGATGTAAAGGTTTCCATTCCCCCTGGGCATATTGTAAA
AGCTGTGTGGAACGTGGCGGTGCCAGACATTTGGTGGGGCCAACCTGTACACTGACTAATTCAATTCCAA
TAAAAGTGCACATGTAAGACATCCTACCCCTGTCTCATTTCCTGTCTTGGCTCTGAGTGGCTTCAATAAA
AATGGCTTTTGTGAAGTTGCACCATGTTAATTACATTTCAGCACTTTCACACCAGGTTTTTGACTAATTT
GAATTTATCGAAGTTTGACCTTTTTTTTTTTTTTTCTTCAAGCTAATTTGAGGTTATCAAACCATTTCAT
TGGAGGAAACTTAATGTTTAAAAGCATAAATTCGAAACATGATTCATTTATTTAACTGCTTAATGGTGAA
ACAAACTTCAAGTAATACACCAAGTGTTCCCTCATATGAAGGTAGCTAACTGCAAACGGCCTTAACTTTC
CATCTTAAGTTGAGCTACATAAAGGCTTTAACAGGAAGGAACTGCCAGTTTAAAAGTCAAACCACCATGA
CTGATATAAATTCTTGTCCATATAACCTTGCGTTTCACACAATATAGCTATCTACTGCTAAATAAATTAG
AGCTCATAACTTCGTATAATGTATGCTATACGAAGTTATGTTAGATAACTTCGTATAAAGTATCCTATAC
GAAGTTATGCGAGCTAACTTTAAATAATTGGCATTATTTAAAGTTATGAATCGATAAGTGAAGAGCTATC
CGGATATATATGTATGTTATCATAACTGTACTGGCTATGTCAGGTGGTAATGACTGTAACGTTACGTTAC
TCGTTGTAGGCACGACATTGAATATGCTCTTCTCCGCTGTGGCCCGAACGCCTCCCGCTAGCGATGGGAT
CTAATACGACTCACTATAGGGAGACCAAGGGAAAATAGAATGAAGTGATCTCCAAAAAATAAGTACTTTT
TGACTGTAAATAAAATTGTAAGGAGTAAAAAGTACTTTTTTTTCTAAAAAAATGTAATTAAGTAAAAGTA
AAAGTATTGATTTTTAATTGTACTCAAGTAAAGTAAAAATCCCCAAAAATAATACTTAAGTACAGTAATC
AAGTAAAATTACTCAAGTACTTTACACCTCTGGGATCCAGCTGCATCATGAACAATAAAACTGTCTGCTT
ACATAAACAGTAATACAAGGGGTGTTATGAGCCATATTCAACGGGAAACGTCGAGGCCGCGATTAAATTC
CAACATGGATGCTGATTTATATGGGTATAAATGGGCTCGCGATAATGTCGGGCAATCAGGTGCGACAATC
TATCGCTTGTATGGGAAGCCCGATGCGCCAGAGTTGTTTCTGAAACATGGCAAAGGTAGCGTTGCCAATG
ATGTTACAGATGAGATGGTCAGACTAAACTGGCTGACGGAATTTATGCCTCTTCCGACCATCAAGCATTT
TATCCGTACTCCTGATGATGCATGGTTACTCACCACTGCGATCCCCGGAAAAACAGCATTCCAGGTATTA
GAAGAATATCCTGATTCAGGTGAAAATATTGTTGATGCGCTGGCAGTGTTCCTGCGCCGGTTGCATTCGA
TTCCTGTTTGTAATTGTCCTTTTAACAGCGATCGCGTATTTCGTCTCGCTCAGGCGCAATCACGAATGAA
TAACGGTTTGGTTGATGCGAGTGATTTTGATGACGAGCGTAATGGCTGGCCTGTTGAACAAGTCTGGAAA
GAAATGCATAAACTTTTGCCATTCTCACCGGATTCAGTCGTCACTCATGGTGATTTCTCACTTGATAACC
TTATTTTTGACGAGGGGAAATTAATAGGTTGTATTGATGTTGGACGAGTCGGAATCGCAGACCGATACCA
GGATCTTGCCATCCTATGGAACTGCCTCGGTGAGTTTTCTCCTTCATTACAGAAACGGCTTTTTCAAAAA
TATGGTATTGATAATCCTGATATGAATAAATTGCAGTTTCATTTGATGCTCGATGAGTTTTTCTAATCAG
AATTGGTTAATTGGTTGTAACACTGGCAAAAAGGATCTAGGTGAAGATCCTTTTTGATAATCTCATGACC
AAAATCCCTTAACGTGAGTTTTCGTTCCACTGAGCGTCAGACCCCGTAGAAAAGATCAAAGGATCTTCTT
GAGATCCTTTTTTTCTGCGCGTAATCTGCTGCTTGCAAACAAAAAAACCACCGCTACCAGCGGTGGTTTG
TTTGCCGGATCAAGAGCTACCAACTCTTTTTCCGAAGGTAACTGGCTTCAGCAGAGCGCAGATACCAAAT
ACTGTTCTTCTAGTGTAGCCGTAGTTAGGCCACCACTTCAAGAACTCTGTAGCACCGCCTACATACCTCG
CTCTGCTAATCCTGTTACCAGTGGCTGCTGCCAGTGGCGATAAGTCGTGTCTTACCGGGTTGGACTCAAG
ACGATAGTTACCGGATAAGGCGCAGCGGTCGGGCTGAACGGGGGGTTCGTGCACACAGCCCAGCTTGGAG
CGAACGACCTACACCGAACTGAGATACCTACAGCGTGAGCTATGAGAAAGCGCCACGGTTCCCGAAGGGA
GAAAGGCGGACAGGTATCCGGTAAGCGGCAGGGTCGGAACAGGAGAGCGCACGAGGGAGCTTCCAGGGGG
AAACGCCTGGTATCTTTATAGTCCTGT
Features (pLannotate 1.2.2; 20 found; start..end, strand, type, name):
    457..475     -  promoter       T7 Φ3.8 promoter (fragment): weak promoter for bacteriophage T7 RNA polymerase
    532..553     +  protein_bind   CAP binding site: CAP binding activates transcription in the presence of cAMP. E. coli catabolite activator protein
    568..598     +  promoter       lac promoter: promoter for the E. coli lac operon
    606..622     +  protein_bind   lac operator: The lac repressor binds to the lac operator to inhibit transcription in E. coli. This inhibition can be relieved by adding lactose or isopropyl-β-D-thiogalactopyranoside (IPTG). lac repressor encoded by lacI
    667..685     +  promoter       T3 promoter: promoter for bacteriophage T3 RNA polymerase
    701..724     +  misc_feature   MCS (fragment): pBluescript multiple cloning site
    733..751     -  promoter       T7 promoter: promoter for bacteriophage T7 RNA polymerase
    759..914     +  CDS            lacZα (fragment): LacZα fragment of β-galactosidase; lacZ fragment
    977..1010    +  protein_bind   loxP: Cre-mediated recombination occurs in the 8-bp core sequence (GCATACAT). Cre recombinase
   1015..1048    +  protein_bind   lox2272: Cre-mediated recombination occurs in the 8-bp core sequence (GGATACTT). lox2272 sites are compatible with each other, but incompatible with loxP or loxN sites (Lee and Saito, 1988). Cre recombinase
   1195..1251    +  CDS            P2A: 2A peptide from porcine teschovirus-1 polyprotein Eukaryotic ribosomes fail to insert a peptide bond between the Gly and Pro residues, yielding separate polypeptides.
   1252..1926    +  CDS            mRFP1: monomeric derivative of DsRed (Campbell et al., 2002) mammalian codon-optimized
   2587..2603    +  promoter       LEU2 promoter (fragment): S. cerevisiae LEU2
   3550..4248    +  CDS            TagBFP: TagBFP is a basic (constitutively fluorescent) blue fluorescent protein published in 2008, derived from Entacmaea quadricolor. It is reported to be a very rapidly-maturing monomer with very low acid sensitivity.
   4675..4691    +  misc_feature   CEN/ARS (fragment): S. cerevisiae CEN6 centromere fused to an autonomously replicating sequence
   5326..5359    -  protein_bind   loxP: Cre-mediated recombination occurs in the 8-bp core sequence (GCATACAT). Cre recombinase
   5365..5398    -  protein_bind   lox2272: Cre-mediated recombination occurs in the 8-bp core sequence (GGATACTT). lox2272 sites are compatible with each other, but incompatible with loxP or loxN sites (Lee and Saito, 1988). Cre recombinase
   5602..5620    +  promoter       T7 promoter: promoter for bacteriophage T7 RNA polymerase
   5907..6716    +  CDS            KanR: aminoglycoside phosphotransferase; aph(3')-Ia; confers resistance to kanamycin in bacteria or G418 (Geneticin®) in eukaryotes
   6859..70      +  rep_origin     ori (across the origin): high-copy-number ColE1/pMB1/pBR322/pUC origin of replication
