[The description below was written by a language model from this plasmid's Addgene catalogue record and pLannotate feature annotations shown in this document.]
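Description:
pUFlip-floxed2A-mRFP-; HE1A:BFP -1 is a bacterial donor plasmid built on the pK backbone. It is used to generate Cre/lox-regulated conditional alleles in zebrafish by CRISPR-directed targeted integration with the GeneWeld method. It is maintained in E. coli through a high-copy ColE1/pUC-type origin and selected with kanamycin (KanR, aph(3')-Ia). Cloning-vector remnants sit upstream of the cassette: a lac promoter/operator, a lacZα fragment, a partial pBluescript polylinker, and T3 and T7 promoters. The catalogue lists a total size of 7,323 bp, slightly shorter than the 7,377 nt sequenced record. The very short hits annotated as yeast LEU2 promoter and CEN/ARS fragments, and the T7 Φ3.8 promoter fragment, are probably chance matches rather than functional parts.

The roughly 4.6 kb payload is flanked at each end by a loxP/lox2272 pair, with the two pairs in opposite orientation. This arrangement of incompatible lox variants is typical of a FLEx-style switch, in which Cre first inverts the cassette and then excises one site of each pair, locking the new orientation. Inside the cassette, a P2A peptide is fused directly to mRFP1. The design is consistent with a gene-trap style reporter that is read through from the targeted gene's transcript and released as a separate red fluorescent protein. The "-1" in the name may denote a reading-frame variant, although the record does not say so. A second unit expresses TagBFP under what the catalogue describes as the hatching enzyme 1 (HE1A) promoter, which would serve as an independent marker of integration. Neither that promoter nor any splice acceptor, terminator or homology-arm cloning sites are annotated in the feature table. According to the associated publication title, the resulting UFlip alleles allow conditional rescue or inactivation of the targeted gene.
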