Addgene plasmid #180008: pUFlip-floxed2A-mRFP-; HE1A:BFP -1
Purpose: Donor for generating conditional alleles in zebrafish using precise CRISPR directed genomic integration with the GeneWeld method
Depositing lab: Jeffrey Essner. Depositing organization: Iowa State University. Publication: Cre/lox regulated conditional rescue and inactivation with zebrafish UFlip alleles generated by CRISPR-Cas9 targeted integration. Liu F, Kambakam S, Almeida MP, Ming Z, Welker JM, Wierson WA, Schultz-Rogers LE, Ekker SC, Clark KJ, Essner JJ, McGrail M. Elife. 2022 Jun 17;11. pii: 71478. doi: 10.7554/eLife.71478. PubMed 35713402.
Backbone
  Vector backbone: pK
  Backbone manufacturer: Karl J. Clark
  Backbone size w/o insert (bp): 2730
  Total vector size (bp): 7323
  Vector type: Synthetic Biology
Growth in bacteria
  Bacterial resistance: Kanamycin, 50 μg/mL
  Growth temperature: 30°C
  Growth strain: NEB Stable
  Copy number: High Copy
Gene/Insert
  Gene/Insert name: 2A-mRFP; HE1A: BFP (alt name: P2A-monomeric RFP hatching enzyme 1: BFP)
  Species: D. rerio (zebrafish)
  Insert size (bp): 4593
  Cloning method: Gibson Cloning
  Sequencing primers: 5′ aaaagcaagaaagaaaactagagtgg; 3′ atggctcataacaccccttg
Terms and licenses: Academic/Nonprofit Terms; Industry Terms: Not Available to Industry
Depositor comments: Please visit https://www.biorxiv.org/content/10.1101/2021.06.18.448732v1 for bioRxiv preprint.
How to cite: pUFlip-floxed2A-mRFP-; HE1A:BFP -1 was a gift from Jeffrey Essner (Addgene plasmid # 180008 ; http://n2t.net/addgene:180008 ; RRID:Addgene_180008)
